Addgene plasmid #202016: pMT1-24X-NOG(AtUBI10)
Purpose: T-DNA vector for expression of the two protein components of the MoonTag system (dCas9-24XGP41 and NbGP41P-sfGFP-VP64-GB1) under the control of the AtUBI10 promoter.
Depositing lab: Michael Smanski. Depositing organization: University of Minnesota. Publication: Efficient gene activation in plants by the MoonTag programmable transcriptional activator. Casas-Mollano JA, Zinselmeier MH, Sychla A, Smanski MJ. Nucleic Acids Res. 2023 Jul 21;51(13):7083-7093. doi: 10.1093/nar/gkad458. PubMed 37254802.
Backbone
  Vector backbone: pTRANS_220d
  Backbone size w/o insert (bp): 8729
  Total vector size (bp): 19505
  Vector type: Plant Expression
Growth in bacteria
  Bacterial resistance: Kanamycin, 50 μg/mL
  Growth temperature: 37°C
  Growth strain: DH5alpha
  Copy number: High Copy
Gene/Insert 1
  Gene/Insert name: dCas9-24XGP41
  Species: Synthetic; Streptococcus pyogenes
  Promoter: AtUBI10
  Cloning method: Restriction Enzyme; 5′ cloning site AarI (destroyed during cloning); 3′ cloning site AarI (destroyed during cloning)
  Sequencing primers: 5′ none
Gene/Insert 2
  Gene/Insert name: NbGP41P-sfGFP-VP64-GB1
  Species: Synthetic; Lama glama, herpes simplex virus
  Promoter: AtUBI10
  Tag / fusion protein: sfGFP; GB1
  Cloning method: Restriction Enzyme; 5′ cloning site AarI (destroyed during cloning); 3′ cloning site AarI (destroyed during cloning)
  Sequencing primers: 5′ none
Terms and licenses: Academic/Nonprofit Terms; Industry Terms: Not Available to Industry
How to cite: pMT1-24X-NOG(AtUBI10) was a gift from Michael Smanski (Addgene plasmid # 202016 ; http://n2t.net/addgene:202016 ; RRID:Addgene_202016)
