[The description below was written by a language model from this plasmid's Addgene catalogue record and pLannotate feature annotations shown in this document.]
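Description:
pMT1-24X-NOG(AtUBI10) is a binary T-DNA vector for plant expression, built on the pTRANS_220d backbone and listed at about 19.5 kb (the sequenced record is 19,428 nt). Outside the T-DNA borders it carries a high-copy ColE1/pUC-type origin with a bom site for propagation in E. coli, the pVS1 oriV together with the RepA and StaA genes for replication and stable maintenance in Agrobacterium, and an aphA-3 kanamycin resistance gene for bacterial selection. Between the nopaline-type left and right border repeats, next to the left border, sits a plant selection cassette in which an enhanced CaMV 35S promoter drives nptII, terminated by the CaMV poly(A) signal. Remnants of a lac promoter/lacZα cloning region flank the site where the payload was assembled through AarI sites that were destroyed in cloning.

The payload comprises the two protein components of the MoonTag programmable transcriptional activator, each recorded as being under an Arabidopsis UBI10 promoter. These promoters were not picked up by the automated annotation, but unannotated stretches lie upstream of both coding regions. The first unit encodes Streptococcus pyogenes dCas9 (annotated simply as Cas9) fused to an array of 24 copies of the HIV gp41 peptide epitope, of which only a few repeats are annotated, followed by the Arabidopsis HSP18.2 terminator. The second encodes the llama-derived anti-gp41 nanobody (detected only as an immunoglobulin heavy-chain variable homology hit) fused to superfolder GFP, the VP64 activation domain, the GB1 solubility domain and an annotated Rex nuclear localization signal, ending in the pea rbcS-E9 terminator. In plant cells, multiple nanobody-activator molecules bind the epitope array on dCas9, concentrating VP64 at a targeted promoter to activate the gene. No guide RNA cassette is annotated or described in the record.
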