Features (pLannotate 1.2.2; 32 found; start..end, strand, type, name):
      4..158     +  CDS            lacZα (fragment): LacZα fragment of β-galactosidase; lacZ fragment
    224..248     +  misc_feature   RB T-DNA repeat: right border repeat from nopaline C58 T-DNA
    588..989     +  CDS            Y4CG_SINFN (fragment): Protein inferred from homology: Swiss-Prot protein existence level 3. From Sinorhizobium fredii (strain NBRC 101917 / NGR234).
   1549..2178    +  CDS            pVS1 StaA: stability protein from the Pseudomonas plasmid pVS1 (Heeb et al., 2000)
   2607..3680    +  CDS            pVS1 RepA: replication protein from the Pseudomonas plasmid pVS1 (Heeb et al., 2000)
   3746..3940    +  rep_origin     pVS1 oriV: origin of replication for the Pseudomonas plasmid pVS1 (Heeb et al., 2000)
   4143..4182    +  CDS            rop (fragment): Rop protein, which maintains plasmids at low copy number; rop
   4284..4424    +  misc_feature   bom: basis of mobility region from pBR322
   4610..5198    -  rep_origin     ori: high-copy-number ColE1/pMB1/pBR322/pUC origin of replication
   5285..6079    -  CDS            KanR: aminoglycoside phosphotransferase; aphA-3; confers resistance to kanamycin
   6504..6528    +  misc_feature   LB T-DNA repeat: left border repeat from nopaline C58 T-DNA
   6606..6780    -  polyA_signal   CaMV poly(A) signal: cauliflower mosaic virus polyadenylation signal
   6837..7629    -  CDS            NeoR/KanR (fragment): aminoglycoside phosphotransferase from Tn5; aph(3')-II (or nptII); confers resistance to neomycin, kanamycin, and G418 (Geneticin®)
   7697..8373    -  promoter       CaMV 35S promoter (enhanced): cauliflower mosaic virus 35S promoter with a duplicated enhancer region
   8463..8551    +  CDS            lacI (fragment): lac repressor; lacI; The lac repressor binds to the lac operator to inhibit transcription in E. coli. This inhibition can be relieved by adding lactose or isopropyl-β-D-thiogalactopyranoside (IPTG).
   8564..8585    +  protein_bind   CAP binding site: CAP binding activates transcription in the presence of cAMP. E. coli catabolite activator protein
   8600..8630    +  promoter       lac promoter: promoter for the E. coli lac operon
   8634..8656    +  protein_bind   lac operator (fragment): The lac repressor binds to the lac operator to inhibit transcription in E. coli. This inhibition can be relieved by adding lactose or isopropyl-β-D-thiogalactopyranoside (IPTG). lac repressor encoded by lacI
   8687..8712    +  misc_feature   MCS (fragment): pUC18/19 multiple cloning site
  10059..14162   +  CDS            Cas9: Cas9 (Csn1) endonuclease from the Streptococcus pyogenes Type II CRISPR/Cas system generates RNA-guided double strand breaks in DNA
  14355..14399   +  CDS            gp41 peptide: antigenic peptide corresponding to amino acids 655 to 669 of the HIV envelope protein gp41 (Lutje Hulsik et al., 2013) recognized by the 2H10 single-chain llama nanobody
  14841..14879   +  CDS            gp41 peptide (fragment): antigenic peptide corresponding to amino acids 655 to 669 of the HIV envelope protein gp41 (Lutje Hulsik et al., 2013) recognized by the 2H10 single-chain llama nanobody
  14904..14939   +  CDS            gp41 peptide (fragment): antigenic peptide corresponding to amino acids 655 to 669 of the HIV envelope protein gp41 (Lutje Hulsik et al., 2013) recognized by the 2H10 single-chain llama nanobody
  14958..14999   +  CDS            gp41 peptide (fragment): antigenic peptide corresponding to amino acids 655 to 669 of the HIV envelope protein gp41 (Lutje Hulsik et al., 2013) recognized by the 2H10 single-chain llama nanobody
  15135..15173   +  CDS            gp41 peptide (fragment): antigenic peptide corresponding to amino acids 655 to 669 of the HIV envelope protein gp41 (Lutje Hulsik et al., 2013) recognized by the 2H10 single-chain llama nanobody
  15820..16068   +  terminator     HSP terminator: efficient transcription terminator from the Arabidopsis thaliana heat shock protein 18.2 gene (Nagaya et al., 2010)
  17485..17850   +  CDS            HVM20_MOUSE: Experimental evidence at protein level: Swiss-Prot protein existence level 1. From Mus musculus (Mouse).
  17878..18588   +  CDS            Superfolder GFP: Superfolder GFP is a basic (constitutively fluorescent) green fluorescent protein published in 2005, derived from Aequorea victoria. It is reported to be a very rapidly-maturing weak dimer.
  18637..18659   +  CDS            VP48 (fragment): 3 tandem repeats of the minimal activation domain of herpes simplex virus VP16 (Cheng et al., 2013)
  18853..19014   +  CDS            GB1: B1 domain of Streptococcal protein G effective as a solubilizing fusion partner (Cheng and Patel, 2004)
  19042..19092   +  CDS            Rex NLS: nuclear localization signal from the human T-cell leukemia virus type 1 (HTLV-1) Rex protein
  19109..19414   +  terminator     E9 terminator (fragment): terminator and polyadenylation signal from the pea rbcS-E9 gene
>Addgene plasmid #202016 | pMT1-24X-NOG(AtUBI10) | addgene full sequence | sequence record 401205 | Addgene NGS Result
TGGCACTGGCCGTCGTTTTACAACGTCGTGACTGGGAAAACCCTGGCGTTACCCAACTTAATCGCCTTGC
AGCACATCCCCCTTTCGCCAGCTGGCGTAATAGCGAAGAGGCCCGCACCGATCGCCCTTCCCAACAGTTG
CGCAGCCTGAATGGCGAATGCTAGAGCAGCTTGAGCTTGGATCAGATTGTCGTTTCCCGCCTTCAGTTTA
AACTATCAGTGTTTGACAGGATATATTGGCGGGTAAACCTAAGAGAAAAGAGCGTTTATTAGAATAATCG
GATATTTAAAAGGGCGTGAAAAGGTTTATCCGTTCGTCCATTTGTATGTGCATGCCAACCACAGGGTTCC
CCTCGGGATCAAAGTACTTTGATCCAACCCCTCCGCTGCTATAGTGCAGTCGGCTTCTGACGTTCAGTGC
AGCCGTCTTCTGAAAACGACATGTCGCACAAGTCCTAAGTTACGCGACAGGCTGCCGCCCTGCCCTTTTC
CTGGCGTTTTCTTGTCGCGTGTTTTAGTCGCATAAAGTAGAATACTTGCGACTAGAACCGGAGACATTAC
GCCATGAACAAGAGCGCCGCCGCTGGCCTGCTGGGCTATGCCCGCGTCAGCACCGACGACCAGGACTTGA
CCAACCAACGGGCCGAACTGCACGCGGCCGGCTGCACCAAGCTGTTTTCCGAGAAGATCACCGGCACCAG
GCGCGACCGCCCGGAGCTGGCCAGGATGCTTGACCACCTACGCCCTGGCGACGTTGTGACAGTGACCAGG
CTAGACCGCCTGGCCCGCAGCACCCGCGACCTACTGGACATTGCCGAGCGCATCCAGGAGGCCGGCGCGG
GCCTGCGTAGCCTGGCAGAGCCGTGGGCCGACACCACCACGCCGGCCGGCCGCATGGTGTTGACCGTGTT
CGCCGGCATTGCCGAGTTCGAGCGTTCCCTAATCATCGACCGCACCCGGAGCGGGCGCGAGGCCGCCAAG
GCCCGAGGCGTGAAGTTTGGCCCCCGCCCTACCCTCACCCCGGCACAGATCGCGCACGCCCGCGAGCTGA
TCGACCAGGAAGGCCGCACCGTGAAAGAGGCGGCTGCACTGCTTGGCGTGCATCGCTCGACCCTGTACCG
CGCACTTGAGCGCAGCGAGGAAGTGACGCCCACCGAGGCCAGGCGGCGCGGTGCCTTCCGTGAGGACGCA
TTGACCGAGGCCGACGCCCTGGCGGCCGCCGAGAATGAACGCCAAGAGGAACAAGCATGAAACCGCACCA
GGACGGCCAGGACGAACCGTTTTTCATTACCGAAGAGATCGAGGCGGAGATGATCGCGGCCGGGTACGTG
TTCGAGCCGCCCGCGCACGGCTCAACCGTGCGGCTGCATGAAATCCTGGCCGGTTTGTCTGATGCCAAGC
TGGCGGCCTGGCCGGCCAGCTTGGCCGCTGAAGAAACCGAGCGCCGCCGTCTAAAAAGGTGATGTGTATT
TGAGTAAAACAGCTTGCGTCATGCGGTCGCTGCGTATATGATGCGATGAGTAAATAAACAAATACGCAAG
GGGAACGCATGAAGGTTATCGCTGTACTTAACCAGAAAGGCGGGTCAGGCAAGACGACCATCGCAACCCA
TCTAGCCCGCGCCCTGCAACTCGCCGGGGCCGATGTTCTGTTAGTCGATTCCGATCCCCAGGGCAGTGCC
CGCGATTGGGCGGCCGTGCGGGAAGATCAACCGCTAACCGTTGTCGGCATCGACCGCCCGACGATTGACC
GCGACGTGAAGGCCATCGGCCGGCGCGACTTCGTAGTGATCGACGGAGCGCCCCAGGCGGCGGACTTGGC
TGTGTCCGCGATCAAGGCAGCCGACTTCGTGCTGATTCCGGTGCAGCCAAGCCCTTACGACATATGGGCC
ACCGCCGACCTGGTGGAGCTGGTTAAGCAGCGCATTGAGGTCACGGATGGAAGGCTACAAGCGGCCTTTG
TCGTGTCGCGGGCGATCAAAGGCACGCGCATCGGCGGTGAGGTTGCCGAGGCGCTGGCCGGGTACGAGCT
GCCCATTCTTGAGTCCCGTATCACGCAGCGCGTGAGCTACCCAGGCACTGCCGCCGCCGGCACAACCGTT
CTTGAATCAGAACCCGAGGGCGACGCTGCCCGCGAGGTCCAGGCGCTGGCCGCTGAAATTAAATCAAAAC
TCATTTGAGTTAATGAGGTAAAGAGAAAATGAGCAAAAGCACAAACACGCTAAGTGCCGGCCGTCCGAGC
GCACGCAGCAGCAAGGCTGCAACGTTGGCCAGCCTGGCAGACACGCCAGCCATGAAGCGGGTCAACTTTC
AGTTGCCGGCGGAGGATCACACCAAGCTGAAGATGTACGCGGTACGCCAAGGCAAGACCATTACCGAGCT
GCTATCTGAATACATCGCGCAGCTACCAGAGTAAATGAGCAAATGAATAAATGAGTAGATGAATTTTAGC
GGCTAAAGGAGGCGGCATGGAAAATCAAGAACAACCAGGCACCGACGCCGTGGAATGCCCCATGTGTGGA
GGAACGGGCGGTTGGCCAGGCGTAAGCGGCTGGGTTGCCTGCCGGCCCTGCAATGGCACTGGAACCCCCA
AGCCCGAGGAATCGGCGTGAGCGGTCGCAAACCATCCGGCCCGGTACAAATCGGCGCGGCGCTGGGTGAT
GACCTGGTGGAGAAGTTGAAGGCCGCGCAGGCCGCCCAGCGGCAACGCATCGAGGCAGAAGCACGCCCCG
GTGAATCGTGGCAAGCGGCCGCTGATCGAATCCGCAAAGAATCCCGGCAACCGCCGGCAGCCGGTGCGCC
GTCGATTAGGAAGCCGCCCAAGGGCGACGAGCAACCAGATTTTTTCGTTCCGATGCTCTATGACGTGGGC
ACCCGCGATAGTCGCAGCATCATGGACGTGGCCGTTTTCCGTCTGTCGAAGCGTGACCGACGAGCTGGCG
AGGTGATCCGCTACGAGCTTCCAGACGGGCACGTAGAGGTTTCCGCAGGGCCGGCCGGCATGGCCAGTGT
GTGGGATTACGACCTGGTACTGATGGCGGTTTCCCATCTAACCGAATCCATGAACCGATACCGGGAAGGG
AAGGGAGACAAGCCCGGCCGCGTGTTCCGTCCACACGTTGCGGACGTACTCAAGTTCTGCCGGCGAGCCG
ATGGCGGAAAGCAGAAAGACGACCTGGTAGAAACCTGCATTCGGTTAAACACCACGCACGTTGCCATGCA
GCGTACGAAGAAGGCCAAGAACGGCCGCCTGGTGACGGTATCCGAGGGTGAAGCCTTGATTAGCCGCTAC
AAGATCGTAAAGAGCGAAACCGGGCGGCCGGAGTACATCGAGATCGAGCTAGCTGATTGGATGTACCGCG
AGATCACAGAAGGCAAGAACCCGGACGTGCTGACGGTTCACCCCGATTACTTTTTGATCGATCCCGGCAT
CGGCCGTTTTCTCTACCGCCTGGCACGCCGCGCCGCAGGCAAGGCAGAAGCCAGATGGTTGTTCAAGACG
ATCTACGAACGCAGTGGCAGCGCCGGAGAGTTCAAGAAGTTCTGTTTCACCGTGCGCAAGCTGATCGGGT
CAAATGACCTGCCGGAGTACGATTTGAAGGAGGAGGCGGGGCAGGCTGGCCCGATCCTAGTCATGCGCTA
CCGCAACCTGATCGAGGGCGAAGCATCCGCCGGTTCCTAATGTACGGAGCAGATGCTAGGGCAAATTGCC
CTAGCAGGGGAAAAAGGTCGAAAAGGCCTCTTTCCTGTGGATAGCACGTACATTGGGAACCCAAAGCCGT
ACATTGGGAACCGGAACCCGTACATTGGGAACCCAAAGCCGTACATTGGGAACCGGTCACACATGTAAGT
GACTGATATAAAAGAGAAAAAAGGCGATTTTTCCGCCTAAAACTCTTTAAAACTTATTAAAACTCTTAAA
ACCCGCCTGGCCTGTGCATAACTGTCTGGCCAGCGCACAGCCCAAGAGCTGCAAAAAGCGCCTACCCTTC
GGTCGCTGCGCTCCCTACGCCCCGCCGCTTCGCGTCGGCCTATCGCGGCCGCTGGCCGCTCAAAAATGGC
TGGCCTACGGCCAGGCAATCTACCAGGGCGCGGACAAGCCGCGCCGTCGCCACTCGACCGCCGGCGCCCA
CATCAAGGCACCCTGCCTCGCGCGTTTCGGTGATGACGGTGAAAACCTCTGACACATGCAGCTCCCGGAA
ACGGTCACAGCTTGTCTGTAAGCGGATGCCGGGAGCAGACAAGCCCGTCAGGGCGCGTCAGCGGGTGTTG
GCGGGTGTCGGGGCGCAGCCATGACCCAGTCACGTAGCGATAGCGGAGTGTATACTGGCTTAACTATGCG
GCATCAGAGCAGATTGTACTGAGAGTGCACCATATGCGGTGTGAAATACCGCACAGATGCGTAAGGAGAA
AATACCGCATCAGGCCCTCTTCCGCTTCCTCGCTCACTGACTCGCTGCGCTCGGTCGTTCGGCTGCGGCG
AGCGGTATCAGCTCACTCAAAGGCGGTAATACGGTTATCCACAGAATCAGGGGATAACGCAGGAAAGAAC
ATGTGAGCAAAAGGCCAGCAAAAGGCCAGGAACCGTAAAAAGGCCGCGTTGCTGGCGTTTTTCCATAGGC
TCCGCCCCCCTGACGAGCATCACAAAAATCGACGCTCAAGTCAGAGGTGGCGAAACCCGACAGGACTATA
AAGATACCAGGCGTTTCCCCCTGGAAGCTCCCTCGTGCGCTCTCCTGTTCCGACCCTGCCGCTTACCGGA
TACCTGTCCGCCTTTCTCCCTTCGGGAAGCGTGGCGCTTTCTCATAGCTCACGCTGTAGGTATCTCAGTT
CGGTGTAGGTCGTTCGCTCCAAGCTGGGCTGTGTGCACGAACCCCCCGTTCAGCCCGACCGCTGCGCCTT
ATCCGGTAACTATCGTCTTGAGTCCAACCCGGTAAGACACGACTTATCGCCACTGGCAGCAGCCACTGGT
AACAGGATTAGCAGAGCGAGGTATGTAGGCGGTGCTACAGAGTTCTTGAAGTGGTGGCCTAACTACGGCT
ACACTAGAAGGACAGTATTTGGTATCTGCGCTCTGCTGAAGCCAGTTACCTTCGGAAAAAGAGTTGGTAG
CTCTTGATCCGGCAAACAAACCACCGCTGGTAGCGGTGGTTTTTTTGTTTGCAAGCAGCAGATTACGCGC
AGAAAAAAAGGATCTCAAGAAGATCCTTTGATCTTTTCTACGGGGTCTGACGCTCAGTGGAACGAAAACT
CACGTTAAGGGATTTTGGTCATGCATTCTAGGTACTAAAACAATTCATCCAGTAAAATATAATATTTTAT
TTTCTCCCAATCAGGCTTGATCCCCAGTAAGTCAAAAAATAGCTCGACATACTGTTCTTCCCCGATATCC
TCCCTGATCGACCGGACGCAGAAGGCAATGTCATACCACTTGTCCGCCCTGCCGCTTCTCCCAAGATCAA
TAAAGCCACTTACTTTGCCATCTTTCACAAAGATGTTGCTGTCTCCCAGGTCGCCGTGGGAAAAGACAAG
TTCCTCTTCGGGCTTTTCCGTCTTTAAAAAATCATACAGCTCGCGCGGATCTTTAAATGGAGTGTCTTCT
TCCCAGTTTTCGCAATCCACATCGGCCAGATCGTTATTCAGTAAGTAATCCAATTCGGCTAAGCGGCTGT
CTAAGCTATTCGTATAGGGACAATCCGATATGTCGATGGAGTGAAAGAGCCTGATGCACTCCGCATACAG
CTCGATAATCTTTTCAGGGCTTTGTTCATCTTCATACTCTTCCGAGCAAAGGACGCCATCGGCCTCACTC
ATGAGCAGATTGCTCCAGCCATCATGCCGTTCAAAGTGCAGGACCTTTGGAACAGGCAGCTTTCCTTCCA
GCCATAGCATCATGTCCTTTTCCCGTTCCACATCATAGGTGGTCCCTTTATACCGGCTGTCCGTCATTTT
TAAATATAGGTTTTCATTTTCTCCCACCAGCTTATATACCTTAGCAGGAGACATTCCTTCCGTATCTTTT
ACGCAGCGGTATTTTTCGATCAGTTTTTTCAATTCCGGTGATATTCTCATTTTAGCCATTTATTATTTCC
TTCCTCTTTTCTACAGTATTTAAAGATACCCCAAGAAGCTAATTATAACAAGACGAACTCCAATTCACTG
TTCCTTGCATTCTAAAACCTTAAATACCAGAAAACAGCTTTTTCAAAGTTGTTTTCAAAGTTGGCGTATA
ACATAGTATCGACGGAGCCGATTTTGAAACCGCGGTGATCACAGGCAGCAACGCTCTGTCATCGTTACAA
TCAACATGCTACCCTCCGCGAGATCATCCGTGTTTCAAACCCGGCAGCTTAGTTGCCGTTCTTCCGAATA
GCATCGGTAACATGAGCAAAGTCTGCCGCCTTACAACGGCTCTCCCGCTGACGCCGTCCCGGACTGATGG
GCTGCCTGTATCGAGTGGTGATTTTGTGCCGAGCTGCCGGTCGGGGAGCTGTTGGCTGGCTGGTGGCAGG
ATATATTGTGGTGTAAACAAATTGACGCTTAGACAACTTAATAACACATTGCGGACGTTTTTAATGTACT
GAATTAACGCCGAATTAATTCGGGGGATCTGGATTTTAGTACTGGATTTTGGTTTTAGGAATTAGAAATT
TTATTGATAGAAGTATTTTACAAATACAAATACATACTAAGGGTTTCTTATATGCTCAACACATGAGCGA
AACCCTATAGGAACCCTAATTCCCTTATCTGGGAACTACTCACACATTATTATGGAGAAACTCGAGCTTG
TCGATCGACTCTAGCTAGAGGATCGATCCGAACCCCAGAGTCCCGCTCAGAAGAACTCGTCAAGAAGGCG
ATAGAAGGCGATGCGCTGCGAATCGGGAGCGGCGATACCGTAAAGCACGAGGAAGCGGTCAGCCCATTCG
CCGCCAAGTTCTTCAGCAATATCACGGGTAGCCAACGCTATGTCCTGATAGCGGTCCGCCACACCCAGCC
GGCCACAGTCGATGAATCCAGAAAAGCGGCCATTTTCCACCATGATATTCGGCAAGCAGGCATCGCCATG
TGTCACGACGAGATCCTCGCCGTCGGGCATGCGCGCCTTGAGCCTGGCGAACAGTTCGGCTGGCGCGAGC
CCCTGATGTTCTTCGTCCAGATCATCCTGATCGACAAGACCGGCTTCCATCCGAGTACGTGCTCGCTCGA
TGCGATGTTTCGCTTGGTGGTCGAATGGGCAGGTAGCCGGATCAAGCGTATGCAGCCGCCGCATTGCATC
AGCCATGATGGATACTTTCTCGGCAGGAGCAAGGTGAGATGACAGGAGATCCTGCCCCGGCACTTCGCCC
AATAGCAGCCAGTCCCTTCCCGCTTCAGTGACAACGTCGAGCACAGCTGCGCAAGGAACGCCCGTCGTGG
CCAGCCACGATAGCCGCGCTGCCTCGTCCTGGAGTTCATTCAGGGCACCGGACAGGTCGGTCTTGACAAA
AAGAACCGGGCGCCCCTGCGCTGACAGCCGAAACACGGCGGCATCAGAGCAGCCGATTGTCTGTTGTGCC
CAGTCATAGCCGAATAGCCTCTCCACCCAAGCGGCCGGAGAACCTGCGTGCAATCCATCTTGTTCAATCC
CCATGGTCGATCGACAGATCTGCGAAAGCTCGAGAGAGATAGATTTGTAGAGAGAGACTGGTGATTTCAG
CGTGTCCTCTCCAAATGAAATGAACTTCCTTATATAGAGGAAGGGTCTTGCGAAGGATAGTGGGATTGTG
CGTCATCCCTTACGTCAGTGGAGATATCACATCAATCCACTTGCTTTGAAGACGTGGTTGGAACGTCTTC
TTTTTCCACGATGCTCCTCGTGGGTGGGGGTCCATCTTTGGGACCACTGTCGGCAGAGGCATCTTGAACG
ATAGCCTTTCCTTTATCGCAATGATGGCATTTGTAGGTGCCACCTTCCTTTTCTACTGTCCTTTTGATGA
AGTGACAGATAGCTGGGCAATGGAATCCGAGGAGGTTTCCCGATATTACCCTTTGTTGAAAAGTCTCAAT
AGCCCTTTGGTCTTCTGAGACTGTATCTTTGATATTCTTGGAGTAGACGAGAGTGTCGTGCTCCACCATG
TTCACATCAATCCACTTGCTTTGAAGACGTGGTTGGAACGTCTTCTTTTTCCACGATGCTCCTCGTGGGT
GGGGGTCCATCTTTGGGACCACTGTCGGCAGAGGCATCTTGAACGATAGCCTTTCCTTTATCGCAATGAT
GGCATTTGTAGGTGCCACCTTCCTTTTCTACTGTCCTTTTGATGAAGTGACAGATAGCTGGGCAATGGAA
TCCGAGGAGGTTTCCCGATATTACCCTTTGTTGAAAAGTCTCAATAGCCCTTTGGTCTTCTGAGACTGTA
TCTTTGATATTCTTGGAGTAGACGAGAGTGTCGTGCTCCACCATGTTGGCAAGCTGCTCTAGCCAATACG
CAAACCGCCTCTCCCCGCGCGTTGGCCGATTCATTAATGCAGCTGGCACGACAGGTTTCCCGACTGGAAA
GCGGGCAGTGAGCGCAACGCAATTAATGTGAGTTAGCTCACTCATTAGGCACCCCAGGCTTTACACTTTA
TGCTTCCGGCTCGTATGTTGTGTGGAATTGTGAGCGGATAACAATTTCACACAGGAAACAGCTATGACAT
GATTACGAATTCGAGCTCGGTACCCGGGGATCGGCGCGCCGGAGGTCGAGCTGCAGGTCAACGGATCAGG
ATATTCTTGTTTAAGATGTTGAACTCTATGGAGGTTTGTATGAACTGATGATCTAGGACCGGATAAGTTC
CCTTCTTCATAGCGAACTTATTCAAAGAATGTTTTGTGTATCATTCTTGTTACATTGTTATTAATGAAAA
AATATTATTGGTCATTGGACTGAACACGAGTGTTAAATATGGACCAGGCCCCAAATAAGATCCATTGATA
TATGAATTAAATAACAAGAATAAATCGAGTCACCAAACCACTTGCCTTTTTTAACGAGACTTGTTCACCA
ACTTGATACAAAAGTCATTATCCTATGCAAATCAATAATCATACAAAAATATCCAATAACACTAAAAAAT
TAAAAGAAATGGATAATTTCACAATATGTTATACGATAAAGAAGTTACTTTTCCAAGAAATTCACTGATT
TTATAAGCCCACTTGCATTAGATAAATGGCAAAAAAAAACAAAAAGGAAAAGAAATAAAGCACGAAGAAT
TCTAGAAAATACGAAATACGCTTCAATGCAGTGGGACCCACGGTTCAATTATTGCCAATTTTCAGCTCCA
CCGTATATTTAAAAAATAAAACGATAATGCTAAAAAAATATAAATCGTAACGATCGTTAAATCTCAACGG
CTGGATCTTATGACGACCGTTAGAAATTGTGGTTGTCGACGAGTCAGTAATAAACGGCGTCAAAGTGGTT
GCAGCCGGCACACACGAGTCGTGTTTATCAACTCAAAGCACAAATACTTTTCCTCAACCTAAAAATAAGG
CAATTAGCCAAAAACAACTTTGCGTGTAAACAACGCTCAATACACGTGTCATTTTATTATTAGCTATTGC
TTCACCGCCTTAGCTTTCTCGTGACCTAGTCGTCCTCGTCTTTTCTTCTTCTTCTTCTATAAAACAATAC
CCAAAGAGCTCTTCTTCTTCACAATTCAGATTTCAATTTCTCAAAATCTTAAAAACTTTCTCTCAATTCT
CTCTACCGTGATCAAGGTAAATTTCTGTGTTCCTTATTCTCTCAAAATCTTCGATTTTGTTTTCGTTCGA
TCCCAATTTCGTATATGTTCTTTGGTTTAGATTCTGTTAATCTTAGATCGAACACGATTTTCTGGGTTTG
ATCGTTAGATATCATCTTAATTCTCGATTAGGGTTTCATAGATATCATCCGATTTGTTCAAATAATTTGA
GTTTTGTCGAATAATTACTCTTCGATTTGTGATTTCTATCTAGATCTGGTGTTAGTTTCTAGTTTGTGCG
ATCGAATTTGTCGATTAATCTGAGTTTTTCTGATTAACAGGAATGAACATGGACAAGAAGTACAGCATCG
GCCTGGCCATCGGCACCAACTCTGTGGGCTGGGCCGTGATCACCGACGAGTACAAGGTGCCCAGCAAGAA
ATTCAAGGTGCTGGGCAACACCGACCGGCACAGCATCAAGAAGAACCTGATCGGCGCCCTGCTGTTCGAC
AGCGGAGAAACAGCCGAGGCCACCCGGCTGAAGAGAACCGCCAGAAGAAGATACACCAGACGGAAGAACC
GGATCTGCTATCTGCAAGAGATCTTCAGCAACGAGATGGCCAAGGTGGACGACAGCTTCTTCCACAGACT
GGAAGAGTCCTTCCTGGTGGAAGAGGATAAGAAGCACGAGCGGCACCCCATCTTCGGCAACATCGTGGAC
GAGGTGGCCTACCACGAGAAGTACCCCACCATCTACCACCTGAGAAAGAAACTGGTGGACAGCACCGACA
AGGCCGACCTGCGGCTGATCTATCTGGCCCTGGCCCACATGATCAAGTTCCGGGGCCACTTCCTGATCGA
GGGCGACCTGAACCCCGACAACAGCGACGTGGACAAGCTGTTCATCCAGCTGGTGCAGACCTACAACCAG
CTGTTCGAGGAAAACCCCATCAACGCCAGCGGCGTGGACGCCAAGGCCATCCTGTCTGCCAGACTGAGCA
AGAGCAGACGGCTGGAAAATCTGATCGCCCAGCTGCCCGGCGAGAAGAAGAATGGCCTGTTCGGCAACCT
GATTGCCCTGAGCCTGGGCCTGACCCCCAACTTCAAGAGCAACTTCGACCTGGCCGAGGATGCCAAACTG
CAGCTGAGCAAGGACACCTACGACGACGACCTGGACAACCTGCTGGCCCAGATCGGCGACCAGTACGCCG
ACCTGTTTCTGGCCGCCAAGAACCTGTCCGACGCCATCCTGCTGAGCGACATCCTGAGAGTGAACACCGA
GATCACCAAGGCCCCCCTGAGCGCCTCTATGATCAAGAGATACGACGAGCACCACCAGGACCTGACCCTG
CTGAAAGCTCTCGTGCGGCAGCAGCTGCCTGAGAAGTACAAAGAGATTTTCTTCGACCAGAGCAAGAACG
GCTACGCCGGCTACATCGATGGCGGAGCCAGCCAGGAAGAGTTCTACAAGTTCATCAAGCCCATCCTGGA
AAAGATGGACGGCACCGAGGAACTGCTCGTGAAGCTGAACAGAGAGGACCTGCTGCGGAAGCAGCGGACC
TTCGACAACGGCAGCATCCCCCACCAGATCCACCTGGGAGAGCTGCACGCCATTCTGCGGCGGCAGGAAG
ATTTTTACCCATTCCTGAAGGACAACCGGGAAAAGATCGAGAAGATCCTGACCTTCCGCATCCCCTACTA
CGTGGGCCCTCTGGCCAGGGGAAACAGCAGATTCGCCTGGATGACCAGAAAGAGCGAGGAAACCATCACC
CCCTGGAACTTCGAGGAAGTGGTGGACAAGGGCGCCAGCGCCCAGAGCTTCATCGAGCGGATGACCAACT
TCGATAAGAACCTGCCCAACGAGAAGGTGCTGCCCAAGCACAGCCTGCTGTACGAGTACTTCACCGTGTA
CAACGAGCTGACCAAAGTGAAATACGTGACCGAGGGAATGAGAAAGCCCGCCTTCCTGAGCGGCGAGCAG
AAAAAAGCCATCGTGGACCTGCTGTTCAAGACCAACCGGAAAGTGACCGTGAAGCAGCTGAAAGAGGACT
ACTTCAAGAAAATCGAGTGCTTCGACTCCGTGGAAATCTCCGGCGTGGAAGATCGGTTCAACGCCTCCCT
GGGCACATACCACGATCTGCTGAAAATTATCAAGGACAAGGACTTCCTGGACAATGAGGAAAACGAGGAC
ATTCTGGAAGATATCGTGCTGACCCTGACACTGTTTGAGGACAGAGAGATGATCGAGGAACGGCTGAAAA
CCTATGCCCACCTGTTCGACGACAAAGTGATGAAGCAGCTGAAGCGGCGGAGATACACCGGCTGGGGCAG
GCTGAGCCGGAAGCTGATCAACGGCATCCGGGACAAGCAGTCCGGCAAGACAATCCTGGATTTCCTGAAG
TCCGACGGCTTCGCCAACAGAAACTTCATGCAGCTGATCCACGACGACAGCCTGACCTTTAAAGAGGACA
TCCAGAAAGCCCAGGTGTCCGGCCAGGGCGATAGCCTGCACGAGCACATTGCCAATCTGGCCGGCAGCCC
CGCCATTAAGAAGGGCATCCTGCAGACAGTGAAGGTGGTGGACGAGCTCGTGAAAGTGATGGGCCGGCAC
AAGCCCGAGAACATCGTGATCGAAATGGCCAGAGAGAACCAGACCACCCAGAAGGGACAGAAGAACAGCC
GCGAGAGAATGAAGCGGATCGAAGAGGGCATCAAAGAGCTGGGCAGCCAGATCCTGAAAGAACACCCCGT
GGAAAACACCCAGCTGCAGAACGAGAAGCTGTACCTGTACTACCTGCAGAATGGGCGGGATATGTACGTG
GACCAGGAACTGGACATCAACCGGCTGTCCGACTACGATGTGGACGCTATCGTGCCTCAGAGCTTTCTGA
AGGACGACTCCATCGATAACAAAGTGCTGACTCGGAGCGACAAGAACCGGGGCAAGAGCGACAACGTGCC
CTCCGAAGAGGTCGTGAAGAAGATGAAGAACTACTGGCGCCAGCTGCTGAATGCCAAGCTGATTACCCAG
AGGAAGTTCGACAATCTGACCAAGGCCGAGAGAGGCGGCCTGAGCGAACTGGATAAGGCCGGCTTCATCA
AGAGACAGCTGGTGGAAACCCGGCAGATCACAAAGCACGTGGCACAGATCCTGGACTCCCGGATGAACAC
TAAGTACGACGAGAACGACAAACTGATCCGGGAAGTGAAAGTGATCACCCTGAAGTCCAAGCTGGTGTCC
GATTTCCGGAAGGATTTCCAGTTTTACAAAGTGCGCGAGATCAACAACTACCACCACGCCCACGACGCCT
ACCTGAACGCCGTCGTGGGAACCGCCCTGATCAAAAAGTACCCTAAGCTGGAAAGCGAGTTCGTGTACGG
CGACTACAAGGTGTACGACGTGCGGAAGATGATCGCCAAGAGCGAGCAGGAAATCGGCAAGGCTACCGCC
AAGTACTTCTTCTACAGCAACATCATGAACTTTTTCAAGACCGAGATTACCCTGGCCAACGGCGAGATCC
GGAAGCGGCCTCTGATCGAGACAAACGGCGAAACAGGCGAGATCGTGTGGGATAAGGGCCGGGACTTTGC
CACCGTGCGGAAAGTGCTGTCTATGCCCCAAGTGAATATCGTGAAAAAGACCGAGGTGCAGACAGGCGGC
TTCAGCAAAGAGTCTATCCTGCCCAAGAGGAACAGCGACAAGCTGATCGCCAGAAAGAAGGACTGGGACC
CTAAGAAGTACGGCGGCTTCGACAGCCCCACCGTGGCCTATTCTGTGCTGGTGGTGGCCAAAGTGGAAAA
GGGCAAGTCCAAGAAACTGAAGAGTGTGAAAGAGCTGCTGGGGATCACCATCATGGAAAGAAGCAGCTTC
GAGAAGAATCCCATCGACTTTCTGGAAGCCAAGGGCTACAAAGAAGTGAAAAAGGACCTGATCATCAAGC
TGCCTAAGTACTCCCTGTTCGAGCTGGAAAACGGCCGGAAGAGAATGCTGGCCTCTGCCGGCGAACTGCA
GAAGGGAAACGAACTGGCCCTGCCCTCCAAATATGTGAACTTCCTGTACCTGGCCAGCCACTATGAGAAG
CTGAAGGGCTCCCCCGAGGATAATGAGCAGAAACAGCTGTTTGTGGAACAGCACAAACACTACCTGGACG
AGATCATCGAGCAGATCAGCGAGTTCTCCAAGAGAGTGATCCTGGCCGACGCTAATCTGGACAAGGTGCT
GAGCGCCTACAACAAGCACAGAGACAAGCCTATCAGAGAGCAGGCCGAGAATATCATCCACCTGTTTACC
CTGACCAATCTGGGAGCCCCTGCCGCCTTCAAGTACTTTGACACCACCATCGACCGGAAGAGGTACACCA
GCACCAAAGAGGTGCTGGACGCCACCCTGATCCACCAGAGCATCACCGGCCTGTACGAGACACGGATCGA
CCTGTCTCAGCTGGGAGGCGACGCCTATCCCTATGACGTGCCCGATTATGCCAGCCTGGGCAGCGGCTCC
CCCAAGAAAAAACGCAAGGTGGAAGATCCTAAGAAAAAGCGGAAAGTGGAAGATGCTCCAAAGAAGAAGA
GAAAGGTCGACGGCATTGGTAGTGGGAGCAACGGCAGCAGCGGATCCCTTAAGCTTGCCACCATGCGTAC
GGGCAAGAATGAGCAGGAACTGCTGGAACTGGACAAATGGGCAAGCCTGGGGAGCGGCTCCGGAAAGAAC
GAGCAGGAACTGCTGGAACTGGACAAGTGGGCTTCTCTGGGCTCCGGGTCCGGGAAAAACGAACAGGAGC
TGCTGGAGCTGGATAAGTGGGCCAGCCTGGGCTCCGGGTCCGGGAAGAATGAACAGGAACTGCTGGAACT
GGATAAATGGGCATCTCTGGGCAGCGGGTCCGGAAAGAATGAACAGGAGCTGCTGGAACTGGACAAGTGG
GCATCCCTGGGGAGCGGGTCCGGAAAGAATGAACAGGAACTGCTGGAACTGGATAAGTGGGCATCCCTGG
GAAGCGGCTCCGGAAAAAACGAGCAGGAGCTGCTGGAGCTGGACAAGTGGGCCTCTCTGGGCTCCGGCTC
CGGGAAGAATGAACAGGAGCTGCTGGAACTGGATAAGTGGGCATCTCTGGGGTCCGGAAGCGGTAAAAAC
GAGCAGGAACTGCTGGAACTGGACAAGTGGGCAAGCCTGGGGTCTGGCTCCGGCAAAAACGAACAGGAAC
TGCTGGAACTGGACAAATGGGCCAGCCTGGGCTCCGGGTCCGGGAAAAATGAGCAGGAACTGCTGGAACT
GGATAAATGGGCGAGCCTGGGCAGCGGGTCCGGAAAAAACGAACAGGAGCTGCTGGAGCTGGACAAATGG
GCGAGTCTGGGCTCCGGAAGCGGCAAGAATGAACAGGAACTGCTGGAGCTGGACAAATGGGCCAGCCTGG
GCAGCGGCTCCGGAAAGAATGAGCAGGAACTGCTGGAGCTGGACAAATGGGCATCTCTGGGCTCCGGCTC
CGGGAAAAACGAGCAGGAACTGCTGGAGCTGGACAAGTGGGCTTCCCTGGGCAGCGGCTCCGGAAAAAAT
GAACAGGAACTGCTGGAACTGGACAAGTGGGCCAGCCTGGGGTCCGGGTCTGGGAAGAACGAGCAGGAAC
TGCTGGAGCTGGACAAGTGGGCATCTCTGGGGTCTGGCTCTGGCAAGAACGAGCAGGAACTGCTGGAACT
GGACAAGTGGGCGAGCCTGGGCAGCGGGTCTGGCAAGAATGAACAGGAGCTGCTGGAACTGGACAAATGG
GCCAGCCTGGGGTCTGGGTCTGGAAAGAATGAGCAGGAACTGCTGGAGCTGGACAAGTGGGCATCTCTGG
GCTCTGGGTCTGGCAAGAACGAGCAGGAGCTGCTGGAGCTGGATAAGTGGGCATCCCTGGGGTCCGGGTC
CGGCAAGAATGAACAGGAGCTGCTGGAGCTGGATAAATGGGCATCCCTGGGCTCTGGGTCTGGGAAGAAT
GAGCAGGAGCTGCTGGAACTGGATAAGTGGGCGAGCCTGGGCAGCGGGTCTGGCAAGAATGAGCAGGAAC
TGCTGGAGCTGGACAAGTGGGCTTCTCTGCACCGGTCAGCAGTGGAGGACAGCACGTAACCCGGGCTTAT
ATGAAGATGAAGATGAAATATTTGGTGTGTCAAATAAAAAGCTTGTGTGCTTAAGTTTGTGTTTTTTTCT
TGGCTTGTTGTGTTATGAATTTGTGGCTTTTTCTAATATTAAATGAATGTAAGATCACATTATAATGAAT
AAACAAATGTTTCTATAATCCATTGTGAATGTTTTGTTGGATCTCTTCTGCAGCATATAACTACTGTATG
TGCTATGGTATGGACTATGGAATATGATTAAAGATAAGCGCTGAGCTCGGACGGCGCGACTAGTTTTACG
TACGTTAATTAACCCGGGGCGCGCCGATATCGAGCTCTCCCGGCGCGCCGGAGGTCGAGCTGCAGGTCAA
CGGATCAGGATATTCTTGTTTAAGATGTTGAACTCTATGGAGGTTTGTATGAACTGATGATCTAGGACCG
GATAAGTTCCCTTCTTCATAGCGAACTTATTCAAAGAATGTTTTGTGTATCATTCTTGTTACATTGTTAT
TAATGAAAAAATATTATTGGTCATTGGACTGAACACGAGTGTTAAATATGGACCAGGCCCCAAATAAGAT
CCATTGATATATGAATTAAATAACAAGAATAAATCGAGTCACCAAACCACTTGCCTTTTTTAACGAGACT
TGTTCACCAACTTGATACAAAAGTCATTATCCTATGCAAATCAATAATCATACAAAAATATCCAATAACA
CTAAAAAATTAAAAGAAATGGATAATTTCACAATATGTTATACGATAAAGAAGTTACTTTTCCAAGAAAT
TCACTGATTTTATAAGCCCACTTGCATTAGATAAATGGCAAAAAAAAACAAAAAGGAAAAGAAATAAAGC
ACGAAGAATTCTAGAAAATACGAAATACGCTTCAATGCAGTGGGACCCACGGTTCAATTATTGCCAATTT
TCAGCTCCACCGTATATTTAAAAAATAAAACGATAATGCTAAAAAAATATAAATCGTAACGATCGTTAAA
TCTCAACGGCTGGATCTTATGACGACCGTTAGAAATTGTGGTTGTCGACGAGTCAGTAATAAACGGCGTC
AAAGTGGTTGCAGCCGGCACACACGAGTCGTGTTTATCAACTCAAAGCACAAATACTTTTCCTCAACCTA
AAAATAAGGCAATTAGCCAAAAACAACTTTGCGTGTAAACAACGCTCAATACACGTGTCATTTTATTATT
AGCTATTGCTTCACCGCCTTAGCTTTCTCGTGACCTAGTCGTCCTCGTCTTTTCTTCTTCTTCTTCTATA
AAACAATACCCAAAGAGCTCTTCTTCTTCACAATTCAGATTTCAATTTCTCAAAATCTTAAAAACTTTCT
CTCAATTCTCTCTACCGTGATCAAGGTAAATTTCTGTGTTCCTTATTCTCTCAAAATCTTCGATTTTGTT
TTCGTTCGATCCCAATTTCGTATATGTTCTTTGGTTTAGATTCTGTTAATCTTAGATCGAACACGATTTT
CTGGGTTTGATCGTTAGATATCATCTTAATTCTCGATTAGGGTTTCATAGATATCATCCGATTTGTTCAA
ATAATTTGAGTTTTGTCGAATAATTACTCTTCGATTTGTGATTTCTATCTAGATCTGGTGTTAGTTTCTA
GTTTGTGCGATCGAATTTGTCGATTAATCTGAGTTTTTCTGATTAACAGGAATGGAGGTGCAGCTGGTGG
AATCTGGGGGCGGACTGGTGCAGCCCGGGGGATCTCTGCGGCTGTCCTGCGCCGCCTCTGGCTCCATCTC
TAGCGTGGATGTGATGTCCTGGTACAGGCAGGCCCCTGGCAAGCAGAGGGAACTGGTGGCCTTCATTACT
GATAGGGGAAGAACCAATTACAAAGTGAGCGTGAAAGGCCGCTTCACTATCAGCCGGGATAATTCTAAGA
ATATGGTGTATCTGCAGATGAACAGCCTGAAGCCAGAAGACACTGCCGACTATCTGTGCAGGGCTGAGTC
CCGGACTTCCTGGTCCAGCCCATCTCCTCTGGATGTGTGGGGGCGCGGCACTCAGGTGACTGTGTCCTCC
TTGGATCCAGGTGGAGGTGGAAGCGGTAGCAAAGGAGAAGAACTTTTCACTGGAGTTGTCCCAATTCTTG
TTGAATTAGATGGTGATGTTAATGGGCACAAATTTTCTGTCCGTGGAGAGGGTGAAGGTGATGCTACAAA
CGGAAAACTCACCCTTAAATTTATTTGCACTACTGGAAAACTACCTGTTCCGTGGCCAACACTTGTCACT
ACTCTGACCTATGGTGTTCAATGCTTTTCCCGTTATCCGGATCACATGAAACGGCATGACTTTTTCAAGA
GTGCCATGCCCGAAGGTTATGTACAGGAACGCACTATATCTTTCAAAGATGACGGGACCTACAAGACGCG
TGCTGAAGTCAAGTTTGAAGGTGATACCCTTGTTAATCGTATCGAGTTAAAGGGTATTGATTTTAAAGAA
GATGGAAACATTCTTGGACACAAACTCGAGTACAACTTTAACTCACACAATGTATACATCACGGCAGACA
AACAAAAGAATGGAATCAAAGCTAACTTCAAAATTCGCCACAACGTTGAAGATGGTTCCGTTCAACTAGC
AGACCATTATCAACAAAATACTCCAATTGGCGATGGCCCTGTCCTTTTACCAGACAACCATTACCTGTCG
ACACAATCTGTCCTTTCGAAAGATCCCAACGAAAAGCGTGACCACATGGTCCTTCTTGAGTTTGTAACTG
CTGCTGGGATTACACATGGCATGGATGAGCTCTACAAAGGTGGAGGTCGGACCGGTCGTACGGGCGGTGG
CGGAGGGGATGCTTTAGACGATTTTGACTTAGATATGCTTGGTTCAGACGCGTTAGACGACTTCGACCTA
GACATGTTAGGCTCAGATGCATTGGACGACTTCGATTTAGATATGTTGGGCTCCGATGCCCTAGATGACT
TTGATCTAGATATGCTAGGTAGTGGCGGTGGCGGAGGGGCTCCAAAGAAGAAGAGAAAGGTCCGTACGGG
AGGAGGATCTCGGACCGAAGAGTACAAGCTTATCCTGAACGGTAAAACCCTGAAAGGTGAAACCACCACC
GAAGCTGTTGACGCTGCTACCGCGGAAAAAGTTTTCAAACAGTACGCTAACGACAACGGTGTTGACGGTG
AATGGACCTACGACGACGCTACCAAAACCTTCACGGTAACCGAAGGTGGTGGTAGCGGTGGTGGTACTAG
TCCAAAAACAAGGAGGAGGCCGCGAAGATCACAACGGAAAAGGCCGCCTACGCCATGGCCGTAAGCTTGT
TCGAGTATTATGGCATTGGGAAAACTGTTTTTCTTGTACCATTTGTTGTGCTTGTAATTTACTGTGTTTT
TTATTCGGTTTTCGCTATCGAACTGTGAAATGGAAATGGATGGAGAAGAGTTAATGAATGATATGGTCCT
TTTGTTCATTCTCAAATTAATATTATTTGTTTTTTCTCTTATTTGTTGTGTGTTGAATTTGAAATTATAA
GAGATATGCAAACATTTTGTTTTGAGTAAAAATGTGTCAAATCGTGGCCTCTAATGACCGAAGTTAATAT
GAGGAGTAAAACACTTGTAGTTGTCGCTGAGCTCAGTG
